>Addgene plasmid #72608 | pBabe 3XFLAG-S37A-GATA6-3XAU1 puro | depositor partial sequence | sequence record 133656 | forwad sequence
NNNNNNNNNNNNNNNCNTGGNNTACAAGGNNGNNGATGNNAAGGANTACAAGGNNGACGATGACAAGGAC
TACAANNNNNNNNNNNNCAAGATGGCCTTGACTGACGGCGGCTGGTGCTTGCCGAAGCGCTTCGGGGCCG
CGGGTGCGGACGCCAGCGACTCCAGAGCCTTTCCAGCGCGGGAGCCCTCCACGCCGCCTGCCCCCATCTC
TTCCTCGTCCTCCTCCTGCTCCCGGGGCGGAGAGCGGGGCCCCGGCGGCGCCAGCAACTGCGGGACGCCT
CAGCTCGACACGGAGGCGGCGGCCGGACCCCCGGCCCGCTCGCTGCTGCTCAGTTCCTACGCTTCGCATC
CCTTCGGGGCTCCCCACGGACCTTCGGCGCCTGGGGTCGCGGGCCCCGGGGGCAACCTGTCGAGCTGGGA
GGACTTGCTGCTGTTCACTGACCTCGACCAAGCCGCGACCGCCAGCAAGCTGCTGTGGTCCAGCCGCGGC
GCCAAGCTGAGCCCCTTCGCACCCGAGCAGCCGGAGGAGATGTACCAGACCCTCGCCGCTCTCTCCAGCC
AGGGTCCGGCCGCCTACGACGGCGCGCCCGGCGGCTTCGTGCACTCTGCGGCCGCGGCGGCAGCAGCCGC
GGCGGCGGCCAGCTCCCCGGTCTACGTGCCCACCACCCGCGTGGGTTCCATGCTGCCCGGCCTACCGTAC
CACCTGCAGGGGTCGGGCAGTGGGCCAGCCAACCACGCGGGCGGCGCGGGCGCGCACCCCGGCTGGCCTC
ANGCCTCGGCCGACAGCCCTCCATACGGCANCGGANGCGGCGCGGNTGGCGGCGGGGCCGCGGGGCCTGG
CGGCGCTNGCTCAGCCGNNNCGCACGTNTCNGNGCGNTTNCCCNACTCTCCCAGCCNNNCCNTGGCCNAC
NGNGCCNCGNNGGAGCCNGGNNGGCNANNNNNCNNNNGGNANNGGGGGNNCNGNNNNNNTGANCNNNNGN
NNNNNNNANNCNNNGNNGGNCATGGGNNGNNCNNNNNGNCCCNNNNNNNNNNNNNNNNNNNNNNNNNGNN
CNNNNNNANNGGNNNNNNNNNCANNNNNNNNNNNNNNNNNNNNNNNNNNNNNNNNNNNNNNNCCNNANNN
NNGNNNNNNNNNNNANNNNNNNNCNNNNNNNNNNNNNNNNNNNNNNNNNN
