>Addgene plasmid #72608 | pBabe 3XFLAG-S37A-GATA6-3XAU1 puro | depositor partial sequence | sequence record 133657 | reverse sequence
TAAAGAATGTCAGCCTTTTGCATACTTCTGCCTGCTGGGGAGCCTGGGGACTTTCCACACCCTAACTGAC
ACACATTCCAAGGGTCGACTTAGATGTAGCGGTAGGTGTCGATGTAGCGGTAGGTGTCGATGTAGCGGTA
GGTGTCGGCCAGGGCCAGGGCGCACCAGGAATCCGGTCGCACGGAGGACGTGACTTCGGCCGGCGAGGCG
AGACTGACGCCTATGTAGAGCCCATCTTGACCCGAATACTTGAGCTCGCTGTTCTCGGGATTGGTGCTCT
CTCCCGCACCAGTCATCACCGGGGCACCCGCCCCTGAGGCTGTAGGTTGTGTTGTGGGGGAAGTATTTTT
GCTGCAATCATCTGAGTTAGAAGAGGTGGAAGTTGGAGTCATGGGAATGGAATTATTGCTATTACCAGAG
CAAGTCTTTGATTTATTTATGTTCTTAGGTTTTCGTTTCCTGGTTTGAATTCCCTCTTTTTTCATAGCAA
GTGGTCTGGGCACCCCATGGAGTTTCATGTAGAGTCCACAAGCATTGCACACGGGTTCACCCTCGGCGTT
TCTGCGCCATAAGGTGGTAGTTGTGGTGTGACAGTTGGCACAGGACAATCCAAGCCGCCGTGATGAAGGC
ACGGCTTCTGCGGCTTGATGAGGGGCCGGCTGAGGCCCGTTTCATCTTGCTGTAGAGCCCGCAGGCGTTG
CACAGGTAAGTGGGCCGGTGCCGTCCCCGCCGCCACAGCGGCCGTCTGGATGGAACCCGCAGTTCACGCA
CTCGCCGGCTCTTCGGACAAGGTCCTCCAGCAGGTCTTGCACTGGGTACTCCGGGGGCACCCGGGAAGCG
GGGGCTCCCGGCGCGGCTTCTTGCAAGGCTGTGCACCAACCGGGGGTCTTGAAATGGGTCCCGGCCGGGG
GCCAGGCAAGGTGTTCATGGGCGGCCCCCACAGTAACGGGCCGAGTTAAGCGGCTTCTGGACTGGTGCGT
TGTTGGTT
