>Addgene plasmid #72608 | pBabe 3XFLAG-S37A-GATA6-3XAU1 puro | depositor partial sequence | sequence record 133720 | predicted insert's sequence
ATGGACTACAAGGATGACGATGACAAGGACTACAAGGATGACGATGACAAGGACTACAAGGATGACGATG
ACAAGATGGCCTTGACTGACGGCGGCTGGTGCTTGCCGAAGCGCTTCGGGGCCGCGGGTGCGGACGCCAG
CGACTCCAGAGCCTTTCCAGCGCGGGAGCCCTCCACGCCGCCTGCCCCCATCTCTTCCTCGTCCTCCTCC
TGCTCCCGGGGCGGAGAGCGGGGCCCCGGCGGCGCCAGCAACTGCGGGACGCCTCAGCTCGACACGGAGG
CGGCGGCCGGACCCCCGGCCCGCTCGCTGCTGCTCAGTTCCTACGCTTCGCATCCCTTCGGGGCTCCCCA
CGGACCTTCGGCGCCTGGGGTCGCGGGCCCCGGGGGCAACCTGTCGAGCTGGGAGGACTTGCTGCTGTTC
ACTGACCTCGACCAAGCCGCGACCGCCAGCAAGCTGCTGTGGTCCAGCCGCGGCGCCAAGCTGAGCCCCT
TCGCACCCGAGCAGCCGGAGGAGATGTACCAGACCCTCGCCGCTCTCTCCAGCCAGGGTCCGGCCGCCTA
CGACGGCGCGCCCGGCGGCTTCGTGCACTCTGCGGCCGCGGCGGCAGCAGCCGCGGCGGCGGCCAGCTCC
CCGGTCTACGTGCCCACCACCCGCGTGGGTTCCATGCTGCCCGGCCTACCGTACCACCTGCAGGGGTCGG
GCAGTGGGCCAGCCAACCACGCGGGCGGCGCGGGCGCGCACCCCGGCTGGCCTCAGGCCTCGGCCGACAG
CCCTCCATACGGCAGCGGAGGCGGCGCGGCTGGCGGCGGGGCCGCGGGGCCTGGCGGCGCTGGCTCAGCC
GCGGCGCACGTCTCGGCGCGCTTCCCCTACTCTCCCAGCCCGCCCATGGCCAACGGCGCCGCGCGGGAGC
CGGGAGGCTACGCGGCGGCGGGCAGTGGGGGCGCGGGAGGCGTGAGCGGCGGCGGCAGTAGCCTGGCGGC
CATGGGCGGCCGCGAGCCCCAGTACAGCTCGCTGTCGGCCGCGCGGCCGCTGAACGGGACGTACCACCAC
CACCACCACCACCACCACCACCATCCGAGCCCCTACTCGCCCTACGTGGGGGCGCCACTGACGCCTGCCT
GGCCCGCCGGACCCTTCGAGACCCCGGTGCTGCACAGCCTGCAGAGCCGCGCCGGAGCCCCGCTCCCGGT
GCCCCGGGGTCCCAGTGCAGACCTGCTGGAGGACCTGTCCGAGAGCCGCGAGTGCGTGAACTGCGGCTCC
ATCCAGACGCCGCTGTGGCGGCGGGACGGCACCGGCCACTACCTGTGCAACGCCTGCGGGCTCTACAGCA
AGATGAACGGCCTCAGCCGGCCCCTCATCAAGCCGCAGAAGCGCGTGCCTTCATCACGGCGGCTTGGATT
GTCCTGTGCCAACTGTCACACCACAACTACCACCTTATGGCGCAGAAACGCCGAGGGTGAACCCGTGTGC
AATGCTTGTGGACTCTACATGAAACTCCATGGGGTGCCCAGACCACTTGCTATGAAAAAAGAGGGAATTC
AAACCAGGAAACGAAAACCTAAGAACATAAATAAATCAAAGACTTGCTCTGGTAATAGCAATAATTCCAT
TCCCATGACTCCAACTTCCACCTCTTCTAACTCAGATGATTGCAGCAAAAATACTTCCCCCACAACACAA
CCTACAGCCTCAGGGGCGGGTGCCCCGGTGATGACTGGTGCGGGAGAGAGCACCAATCCCGAGAACAGCG
AGCTCAAGTATTCGGGTCAAGATGGGCTCTACATAGGCGTCAGTCTCGCCTCGCCGGCCGAAGTCACGTC
CTCCGTGCGACCGGATTCCTGGTGCGCCCTGGCCCTGGCCGACACCTACCGCTACATCGACACCTACCGC
TACATCGACACCTACCGCTACATCTAA
