>Addgene plasmid #72608 | pBabe 3XFLAG-S37A-GATA6-3XAU1 puro | addgene partial sequence | sequence record 138353 | pBABE5 5'-CTTTATCCAGCCCTCAC-3'
CGGATCATGGACTACAAGGATGACGATGACAAGGACTACAAGGATGACGATGACAAGGACTACAAGGATG
ACGATGACAAGATGGCCTTGACTGACGGCGGCTGGTGCTTGCCGAAGCGCTTCGGGGCCGCGGGTGCGGA
CGCCAGCGACTCCAGAGCCTTTCCAGCGCGGGAGCCCTCCACGCCGCCTGCCCCCATCTCTTCCTCGTCC
TCCTCCTGCTCCCGGGGCGGAGAGCGGGGCCCCGGCGGCGCCAGCAACTGCGGGACGCCTCAGCTCGACA
CGGAGGCGGCGGCCGGACCCCCGGCCCGCTCGCTGCTGCTCAGTTCCTACGCTTCGCATCCCTTCGGGGC
TCCCCACGGACCTTCGGCGCCTGGGGTCGCGGGCCCCGGGGGCAACCTGTCGAGCTGGGAGGACTTGCTG
CTGTTCACTGACCTCGACCAAGCCGCGACCGCCAGCAAGCTGCTGTGGTCCAGCCGCGGCGCCAAGCTGA
GCCCCTTCGCACCCGAGCAGCCGGAGGAGATGTACCAGACCCTCGCCGCTCTCTCCAGCCAGGGTCCGGC
CGCCTACGACGGCGCGCCCGGCGGCTTCGTGCACTCTGCGGCCGCGGCGGCAGCAGCCGCGGCGGCGGCC
AGCTCCCCGGTCTACGTGCCCACCACCCGCGTGGGTTCCATGCTGCCCGGCCTACCGTACCACCTGCAGG
GGTCGGGCAGTGGGCCAGCCAACCACGCGGGCGGCGCGGGCGCGCACCCCGGCTGGCCTCAGGCCTCGGC
CGACAGCCCTCCATACGGCA
