>Addgene plasmid #72608 | pBabe 3XFLAG-S37A-GATA6-3XAU1 puro | addgene partial sequence | sequence record 139544 | MyoD-E120_3 5'-GGACTTTCCACACCCTAACTGACAC-3'
ATGTAGCGGTAGGTGTCGATGTAGCGGTAGGTGTCGATGTAGCGGTAGGTGTCGGCCAGGGCCAGGGCGC
ACCAGGAATCCGGTCGCACGGAGGACGTGACTTCGGCCGGCGAGGCGAGACTGACGCCTATGTAGAGCCC
ATCTTGACCCGAATACTTGAGCTCGCTGTTCTCGGGATTGGTGCTCTCTCCCGCACCAGTCATCACCGGG
GCACCCGCCCCTGAGGCTGTAGGTTGTGTTGTGGGGGAAGTATTTTTGCTGCAATCATCTGAGTTAGAAG
AGGTGGAAGTTGGAGTCATGGGAATGGAATTATTGCTATTACCAGAGCAAGTCTTTGATTTATTTATGTT
CTTAGGTTTTCGTTTCCTGGTTTGAATTCCCTCTTTTTTCATAGCAAGTGGTCTGGGCACCCCATGGAGT
TTCATGTAGAGTCCACAAGCATTGCACACGGGTTCACCCTCGGCGTTTCTGCGCCATAAGGTGGTAGTTG
TGGTGTGACAGTTGGCACAGGACAATCCAAGCCGCCGTGATGAAGGCACGCGCTTCTGCGGCTTGATGAG
GGGCCGGCTGAGGCCGTTCATCTTGCTGTAGAGCCCGCAGGCGTTGCACAGGTAGTGGCCGGTGCCGTCC
CGCCGCCACAGCGGCGTCTGGATGGAGCCGCAGTTCACGCACTCGCGGCTCTCGGACAGGTCCTCCAGCA
GGTCTGCACTGGGACCCCGGGGCACCGGGAGCGGGGCTCCGGCGCGGCTCTGCAGGCTGTGCAGCACCGG
GGTCTCGAAGGGTCCGGCGGGCCAGGCAGGCGTCAGTGGCGCCCCCACGTAGGGCGAGTAGGG
