[The description below was written by a language model from this plasmid's Addgene catalogue record.]
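Description:
pBabe 3XFLAG-S37A-GATA6-3XAU1 puro is a retroviral mammalian expression plasmid built on the pBABEpuro backbone, with a total size of about 7.8 kb (a roughly 5.9 kb backbone plus a 1.9 kb insert). It is maintained in bacteria as a high-copy plasmid under ampicillin selection, and it carries a puromycin marker for selecting transduced or transfected mammalian cells. No feature table accompanies the record, so individual regulatory elements are not itemised. pBABE-type vectors are generally Moloney murine leukaemia virus-derived designs in which the long terminal repeats flank the packaging signal and cargo, the 5′ LTR drives the inserted gene, and a separate internal promoter drives the drug-resistance gene. The specific promoters here are not stated in the record.

The insert is full-length human GATA6 (GATA binding protein 6), a zinc-finger transcription factor, cloned between BamHI and SalI sites that both remain intact. The coding sequence carries a single substitution changing serine 37 to alanine, which removes a hydroxyl-bearing residue and is the usual way to make a candidate phosphorylation site non-phosphorylatable, although the record does not explicitly state this rationale. The protein is fused to a triple FLAG epitope at its N terminus and a triple AU1 epitope at its C terminus, so each end can be detected or immunoprecipitated independently, which is useful for following the integrity or processing of the protein. The construct is intended for expression of this mutant GATA6 in mammalian cells, by retroviral packaging and stable transduction or by direct transfection. It was deposited in connection with a study of TNF-insulin signalling crosstalk converging on GATA6.
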