Addgene plasmid #72608: pBabe 3XFLAG-S37A-GATA6-3XAU1 puro
Purpose: For mammalian expression of an N-terminally triple FLAG-tagged and C-terminally triple AU1-tagged full length human GATA6 with a single serine#37 to alanine mutation
Depositing lab: Kevin Janes. Depositing organization: University of Virginia. Publication: TNF-insulin crosstalk at the transcription factor GATA6 is revealed by a model that links signaling and transcriptomic data tensors. Chitforoushzadeh Z, Ye Z, Sheng Z, LaRue S, Fry RC, Lauffenburger DA, Janes KA. Sci Signal. 2016 Jun 7;9(431):ra59. doi: 10.1126/scisignal.aad3373. PubMed 27273097.
Backbone
  Vector backbone: pBABEpuro
  Backbone size w/o insert (bp): 5900
  Total vector size (bp): 7817
  Vector type: Mammalian Expression, Retroviral
  Selectable markers: Puromycin
Growth in bacteria
  Bacterial resistance: Ampicillin, 100 μg/mL
  Growth temperature: 37°C
  Growth strain: NEB Stable
  Copy number: High Copy
Gene/Insert
  Gene/Insert name: GATA binding protein 6 (alt name: GATA6)
  Species: H. sapiens (human)
  Insert size (bp): 1917
  Mutation: changed serine37 to alanine
  GenBank ID: NM_005257
  Entrez Gene: GATA6
  Tag / fusion protein: 3XFLAG (N terminal on insert); 3XAU1 (C terminal on insert)
  Cloning method: Restriction Enzyme; 5′ cloning site BamHI (not destroyed); 3′ cloning site SalI (not destroyed)
  Sequencing primers: 5′ pBABE5'; 3′ pBABE3'
Terms and licenses: Academic/Nonprofit Terms; Industry Terms: Not Available to Industry
How to cite: pBabe 3XFLAG-S37A-GATA6-3XAU1 puro was a gift from Kevin Janes (Addgene plasmid # 72608 ; http://n2t.net/addgene:72608 ; RRID:Addgene_72608)
